Addgene plasmid #86873: pcDNA5/FRT/TO-GRB2-GFP
Purpose: To express GRB2 with a GFP tag at C terminus.
Depositing lab: Yihong Ye. Depositing organization: National Institute of Diabetes & Digestive & Kidney Diseases (NIDDK). Publication: The HECT domain ubiquitin ligase HUWE1 targets unassembled soluble proteins for degradation. Xu Y, Anderson DE, Ye Y. Cell Discov. 2016 Nov 8;2:16040. eCollection 2016. 10.1038/celldisc.2016.40 PubMed 27867533.
Backbone
  Vector backbone: pcDNA 5/FR/TO
  Backbone size w/o insert (bp): 5070
  Vector type: Mammalian Expression
Growth in bacteria
  Bacterial resistance: Ampicillin, 100 μg/mL
  Growth temperature: 37°C
  Growth strain: DH5alpha
  Copy number: High Copy
Gene/Insert
  Gene/Insert name: GRB2 (alt name: SH2/SH3 adapter GRB2)
  Species: H. sapiens (human)
  Insert size (bp): 651
  Mutation: none
  GenBank ID: NM_002086.4
  Entrez Gene: GRB2 (a.k.a. ASH, EGFRBP-GRB2, Grb3-3, MST084, MSTP084, NCKAP2)
  Promoter: CMV
  Tag / fusion protein: GFP (C terminal on insert)
  Cloning method: Restriction Enzyme; 5′ cloning site BamHI (not destroyed); 3′ cloning site NotI (unknown if destroyed)
  Sequencing primers: 5′ CMV-F; 3′ BGH-R
Terms and licenses: Academic/Nonprofit Terms; Industry Terms: Not Available to Industry
How to cite: pcDNA5/FRT/TO-GRB2-GFP was a gift from Yihong Ye (Addgene plasmid # 86873 ; http://n2t.net/addgene:86873 ; RRID:Addgene_86873)
