[The description below was written by a language model from this plasmid's Addgene catalogue record and pLannotate feature annotations shown in this document.]
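Description:
pcDNA5/FRT/TO-GRB2-GFP is a mammalian expression plasmid built on the pcDNA5/FRT/TO backbone that expresses the human SH2/SH3 adapter protein GRB2 fused at its C terminus to GFP. It is propagated in E. coli as a high-copy plasmid using a ColE1/pUC-type origin, with ampicillin selection through the β-lactamase gene. The sequenced record is 6,475 nt. The annotation also picks up short fragments of f1 ori, lac regulatory sequence, ble and bom, which appear to be backbone remnants rather than functional elements.

The expression cassette is driven by the CMV immediate-early enhancer and promoter. Two short tet operator-containing matches follow directly, annotated as PLtetO-1 fragments, and this corresponds to the "TO" design. In cells that express the Tet repressor, transcription is held off until tetracycline or doxycycline is added, while in cells lacking the repressor the promoter is constitutive. Downstream lies the unmutated 651 bp GRB2 coding sequence, cloned between BamHI and NotI. It is followed almost immediately by an EGFP coding sequence, consistent with the C-terminal fusion, and the cassette ends at the bGH polyadenylation signal.

An FRT site sits directly upstream of a hygromycin resistance gene that has an SV40 poly(A) signal but no full annotated promoter of its own. This arrangement allows FLP-mediated integration into a host line carrying a genomic FRT landing site, which supplies the promoter so that hygromycin resistance marks correct single-copy insertion.

The stated purpose is simply to express C-terminally GFP-tagged GRB2. The associated publication concerns HUWE1-dependent degradation of unassembled soluble proteins.
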