Features (pLannotate 1.2.2; 22 found; start..end, strand, type, name):
      3..382     +  enhancer       CMV enhancer: human cytomegalovirus immediate early enhancer
    383..586     +  promoter       CMV promoter: human cytomegalovirus (CMV) immediate early promoter
    588..607     +  promoter       PLtetO-1 promoter (fragment): modified phage lambda PL promoter with tet operator sites (Lutz and Bujard, 1997)
    609..628     +  promoter       PLtetO-1 promoter (fragment): modified phage lambda PL promoter with tet operator sites (Lutz and Bujard, 1997)
    636..669     +  promoter       TRE3GV promoter (fragment): 3rd-generation Tet-responsive promoter that can be activated by binding of Tet-On® 3G, optimized for retroviral and lentiviral vectors
    774..1424    +  CDS            GRB2: GRB2_HUMAN - Also known as ASH. Experimental evidence at protein level: Swiss-Prot protein existence level 1. [Isoform 2]: Does not bind to phosphorylated epidermal growth factor receptor (EGFR) but inhibits EGF-induced transactivation of a RAS-responsive element. Acts as a dominant negative protein over GRB2 and by suppressing proliferative signals, may trigger active programmed cell death. From Homo sapiens (Human).
   1431..2147    +  CDS            EGFP: EGFP is a basic (constitutively fluorescent) green fluorescent protein published in 1996, derived from Aequorea victoria. It is reported to be a rapidly-maturing weak dimer with moderate acid sensitivity.
   2201..2425    +  polyA_signal   bGH poly(A) signal: bovine growth hormone polyadenylation signal
   2429..2450    +  promoter       SV40 promoter (fragment): SV40 enhancer and early promoter
   2471..2704    +  rep_origin     f1 ori (fragment) (sequence partly withheld): f1 bacteriophage origin of replication; arrow indicates direction of (+) strand synthesis
   2709..2756    +  protein_bind   FRT: FLP-mediated recombination occurs in the 8-bp core sequence TCTAGAAA (Turan and Bode, 2011). FLP recombinase from the Saccharomyces cerevisiae 2μ plasmid
   2764..3786    +  CDS            HygR: aminoglycoside phosphotransferase from E. coli; aph(4)-Ia; confers resistance to hygromycin
   3796..3921    +  CDS            ble (fragment): BLE_KLEPN - Experimental evidence at protein level: Swiss-Prot protein existence level 1. Binding protein with a strong affinity to the bleomycin family of antibiotics. Binds to CL990; an antimitotic-antibiotic compound. From Klebsiella pneumoniae.
   3916..4037    +  polyA_signal   SV40 poly(A) signal: SV40 polyadenylation signal
   4110..4126    -  protein_bind   lac operator: The lac repressor binds to the lac operator to inhibit transcription in E. coli. This inhibition can be relieved by adding lactose or isopropyl-β-D-thiogalactopyranoside (IPTG). lac repressor encoded by lacI
   4134..4164    -  promoter       lac promoter: promoter for the E. coli lac operon
   4179..4200    -  protein_bind   CAP binding site: CAP binding activates transcription in the presence of cAMP. E. coli catabolite activator protein
   4213..4305    -  CDS            lacI (fragment): lac repressor; lacI; The lac repressor binds to the lac operator to inhibit transcription in E. coli. This inhibition can be relieved by adding lactose or isopropyl-β-D-thiogalactopyranoside (IPTG).
   4488..5076    -  rep_origin     ori: high-copy-number ColE1/pMB1/pBR322/pUC origin of replication
   5247..6107    -  CDS            AmpR: β-lactamase; bla; confers resistance to ampicillin, carbenicillin, and related antibiotics
   6108..6212    -  promoter       AmpR promoter: bla
   6271..6323    -  misc_feature   bom (fragment): basis of mobility region from pBR322
>Addgene plasmid #86873 | pcDNA5/FRT/TO-GRB2-GFP | addgene full sequence | sequence record 175241 | Addgene NGS Result
TTGACATTGATTATTGACTAGTTATTAATAGTAATCAATTACGGGGTCATTAGTTCATAGCCCATATATG
GAGTTCCGCGTTACATAACTTACGGTAAATGGCCCGCCTGGCTGACCGCCCAACGACCCCCGCCCATTGA
CGTCAATAATGACGTATGTTCCCATAGTAACGCCAATAGGGACTTTCCATTGACGTCAATGGGTGGAGTA
TTTACGGTAAACTGCCCACTTGGCAGTACATCAAGTGTATCATATGCCAAGTACGCCCCCTATTGACGTC
AATGACGGTAAATGGCCCGCCTGGCATTATGCCCAGTACATGACCTTATGGGACTTTCCTACTTGGCAGT
ACATCTACGTATTAGTCATCGCTATTACCATGGTGATGCGGTTTTGGCAGTACATCAATGGGCGTGGATA
GCGGTTTGACTCACGGGGATTTCCAAGTCTCCACCCCATTGACGTCAATGGGAGTTTGTTTTGGCACCAA
AATCAACGGGACTTTCCAAAATGTCGTAACAACTCCGCCCCATTGACGCAAATGGGCGGTAGGCGTGTAC
GGTGGGAGGTCTATATAAGCAGAGCTCTCCCTATCAGTGATAGAGATCTCCCTATCAGTGATAGAGATCG
TCGACGAGCTCGTTTAGTGAACCGTCAGATCGCCTGGAGACGCCATCCACGCTGTTTTGACCTCCATAGA
AGACACCGGGACCGATCCAGCCTCCGGACTCTAGCGTTTAAACTTAAGCTTGGTACCGAGCTCGGATCCC
ACCATGGAAGCCATCGCCAAATATGACTTCAAAGCTACTGCAGACGACGAGCTGAGCTTCAAAAGGGGGG
ACATCCTCAAGGTTTTGAACGAAGAATGTGATCAGAACTGGTACAAGGCAGAGCTTAATGGAAAAGACGG
CTTCATTCCCAAGAACTACATAGAAATGAAACCACATCCGTGGTTTTTTGGCAAAATCCCCAGAGCCAAG
GCAGAAGAAATGCTTAGCAAACAGCGGCACGATGGGGCCTTTCTTATCCGAGAGAGTGAGAGCGCTCCTG
GGGACTTCTCCCTCTCTGTCAAGTTTGGAAACGATGTGCAGCACTTCAAGGTGCTCCGAGATGGAGCCGG
GAAGTACTTCCTCTGGGTGGTGAAGTTCAATTCTTTGAATGAGCTGGTGGATTATCACAGATCTACATCT
GTCTCCAGAAACCAGCAGATATTCCTGCGGGACATAGAACAGGTGCCACAGCAGCCGACATACGTCCAGG
CCCTCTTTGACTTTGATCCCCAGGAGGATGGAGAGCTGGGCTTCCGCCGGGGAGATTTTATCCATGTCAT
GGATAACTCAGACCCCAACTGGTGGAAAGGAGCTTGCCACGGGCAGACCGGCATGTTTCCCCGCAATTAT
GTCACCCCCGTGAACCGGAACGTCGATATCATGGTGAGCAAGGGCGAGGAGCTGTTCACCGGGGTGGTGC
CCATCCTGGTCGAGCTGGACGGCGACGTAAACGGCCACAAGTTCAGCGTGTCCGGCGAGGGCGAGGGCGA
TGCCACCTACGGCAAGCTGACCCTGAAGTTCATCTGCACCACCGGCAAGCTGCCCGTGCCCTGGCCCACC
CTCGTGACCACCCTGACCTACGGCGTGCAGTGCTTCAGCCGCTACCCCGACCACATGAAGCAGCACGACT
TCTTCAAGTCCGCCATGCCCGAAGGCTACGTCCAGGAGCGCACCATCTTCTTCAAGGACGACGGCAACTA
CAAGACCCGCGCCGAGGTGAAGTTCGAGGGCGACACCCTGGTGAACCGCATCGAGCTGAAGGGCATCGAC
TTCAAGGAGGACGGCAACATCCTGGGGCACAAGCTGGAGTACAACTACAACAGCCACAACGTCTATATCA
TGGCCGACAAGCAGAAGAACGGCATCAAGGTGAACTTCAAGATCCGCCACAACATCGAGGACGGCAGCGT
GCAGCTCGCCGACCACTACCAGCAGAACACCCCCATCGGCGACGGCCCCGTGCTGCTGCCCGACAACCAC
TACCTGAGCACCCAGTCCGCCCTGAGCAAAGACCCCAACGAGAAGCGCGATCACATGGTCCTGCTGGAGT
TCGTGACCGCCGCCGGGATCACTCTCGGCATGGACGAGCTGTACAAGTAGGCGGCCGCTCGAGTCTAGAG
GGCCCGTTTAAACCCGCTGATCAGCCTCGACTGTGCCTTCTAGTTGCCAGCCATCTGTTGTTTGCCCCTC
CCCCGTGCCTTCCTTGACCCTGGAAGGTGCCACTCCCACTGTCCTTTCCTAATAAAATGAGGAAATTGCA
TCGCATTGTCTGAGTAGGTGTCATTCTATTCTGGGGGGTGGGGTGGGGCAGGACAGCAAGGGGGAGGATT
GGGAAGACAATAGCAGGCATGCTGGGGATGCGGTGGGCTCTATGGCTTCTGAGGCGGAAAGAACCAGCTG
GGGCTCTAGGGGGTATCCCC
[124 nt withheld, positions 2471-2594]
C
[91 nt withheld, positions 2596-2686]
AGGGTGATGGTTCACGTACCTAGAAGTTCCTATTCCGAAGTTCCTATTCTCTAGAAAGTATAGGAACTTC
CTTGGCCAAAAAGCCTGAACTCACCGCGACGTCTGTCGAGAAGTTTCTGATCGAAAAGTTCGACAGCGTC
TCCGACCTGATGCAGCTCTCGGAGGGCGAAGAATCTCGTGCTTTCAGCTTCGATGTAGGAGGGCGTGGAT
ATGTCCTGCGGGTAAATAGCTGCGCCGATGGTTTCTACAAAGATCGTTATGTTTATCGGCACTTTGCATC
GGCCGCGCTCCCGATTCCGGAAGTGCTTGACATTGGGGAATTCAGCGAGAGCCTGACCTATTGCATCTCC
CGCCGTGCACAGGGTGTCACGTTGCAAGACCTGCCTGAAACCGAACTGCCCGCTGTTCTGCAGCCGGTCG
CGGAGGCCATGGATGCGATCGCTGCGGCCGATCTTAGCCAGACGAGCGGGTTCGGCCCATTCGGACCGCA
AGGAATCGGTCAATACACTACATGGCGTGATTTCATATGCGCGATTGCTGATCCCCATGTGTATCACTGG
CAAACTGTGATGGACGACACCGTCAGTGCGTCCGTCGCGCAGGCTCTCGATGAGCTGATGCTTTGGGCCG
AGGACTGCCCCGAAGTCCGGCACCTCGTGCACGCGGATTTCGGCTCCAACAATGTCCTGACGGACAATGG
CCGCATAACAGCGGTCATTGACTGGAGCGAGGCGATGTTCGGGGATTCCCAATACGAGGTCGCCAACATC
TTCTTCTGGAGGCCGTGGTTGGCTTGTATGGAGCAGCAGACGCGCTACTTCGAGCGGAGGCATCCGGAGC
TTGCAGGATCGCCGCGGCTCCGGGCGTATATGCTCCGCATTGGTCTTGACCAACTCTATCAGAGCTTGGT
TGACGGCAATTTCGATGATGCAGCTTGGGCGCAGGGTCGATGCGACGCAATCGTCCGATCCGGAGCCGGG
ACTGTCGGGCGTACACAAATCGCCCGCAGAAGCGCGGCCGTCTGGACCGATGGCTGTGTAGAAGTACTCG
CCGATAGTGGAAACCGACGCCCCAGCACTCGTCCGAGGGCAAAGGAATAGCACGTACTACGAGATTTCGA
TTCCACCGCCGCCTTCTATGAAAGGTTGGGCTTCGGAATCGTTTTCCGGGACGCCGGCTGGATGATCCTC
CAGCGCGGGGATCTCATGCTGGAGTTCTTCGCCCACCCCAACTTGTTTATTGCAGCTTATAATGGTTACA
AATAAAGCAATAGCATCACAAATTTCACAAATAAAGCATTTTTTTCACTGCATTCTAGTTGTGGTTTGTC
CAAACTCATCAATGTATCTTATCATGTCTGTATACCGTCGACCTCTAGCTAGAGCTTGGCGTAATCATGG
TCATAGCTGTTTCCTGTGTGAAATTGTTATCCGCTCACAATTCCACACAACATACGAGCCGGAAGCATAA
AGTGTAAAGCCTGGGGTGCCTAATGAGTGAGCTAACTCACATTAATTGCGTTGCGCTCACTGCCCGCTTT
CCAGTCGGGAAACCTGTCGTGCCAGCTGCATTAATGAATCGGCCAACGCGCGGGGAGAGGCGGTTTGCGT
ATTGGGCGCTCTTCCGCTTCCTCGCTCACTGACTCGCTGCGCTCGGTCGTTCGGCTGCGGCGAGCGGTAT
CAGCTCACTCAAAGGCGGTAATACGGTTATCCACAGAATCAGGGGATAACGCAGGAAAGAACATGTGAGC
AAAAGGCCAGCAAAAGGCCAGGAACCGTAAAAAGGCCGCGTTGCTGGCGTTTTTCCATAGGCTCCGCCCC
CCTGACGAGCATCACAAAAATCGACGCTCAAGTCAGAGGTGGCGAAACCCGACAGGACTATAAAGATACC
AGGCGTTTCCCCCTGGAAGCTCCCTCGTGCGCTCTCCTGTTCCGACCCTGCCGCTTACCGGATACCTGTC
CGCCTTTCTCCCTTCGGGAAGCGTGGCGCTTTCTCATAGCTCACGCTGTAGGTATCTCAGTTCGGTGTAG
GTCGTTCGCTCCAAGCTGGGCTGTGTGCACGAACCCCCCGTTCAGCCCGACCGCTGCGCCTTATCCGGTA
ACTATCGTCTTGAGTCCAACCCGGTAAGACACGACTTATCGCCACTGGCAGCAGCCACTGGTAACAGGAT
TAGCAGAGCGAGGTATGTAGGCGGTGCTACAGAGTTCTTGAAGTGGTGGCCTAACTACGGCTACACTAGA
AGAACAGTATTTGGTATCTGCGCTCTGCTGAAGCCAGTTACCTTCGGAAAAAGAGTTGGTAGCTCTTGAT
CCGGCAAACAAACCACCGCTGGTAGCGGTGGTTTTTTTGTTTGCAAGCAGCAGATTACGCGCAGAAAAAA
AGGATCTCAAGAAGATCCTTTGATCTTTTCTACGGGGTCTGACGCTCAGTGGAACGAAAACTCACGTTAA
GGGATTTTGGTCATGAGATTATCAAAAAGGATCTTCACCTAGATCCTTTTAAATTAAAAATGAAGTTTTA
AATCAATCTAAAGTATATATGAGTAAACTTGGTCTGACAGTTACCAATGCTTAATCAGTGAGGCACCTAT
CTCAGCGATCTGTCTATTTCGTTCATCCATAGTTGCCTGACTCCCCGTCGTGTAGATAACTACGATACGG
GAGGGCTTACCATCTGGCCCCAGTGCTGCAATGATACCGCGAGACCCACGCTCACCGGCTCCAGATTTAT
CAGCAATAAACCAGCCAGCCGGAAGGGCCGAGCGCAGAAGTGGTCCTGCAACTTTATCCGCCTCCATCCA
GTCTATTAATTGTTGCCGGGAAGCTAGAGTAAGTAGTTCGCCAGTTAATAGTTTGCGCAACGTTGTTGCC
ATTGCTACAGGCATCGTGGTGTCACGCTCGTCGTTTGGTATGGCTTCATTCAGCTCCGGTTCCCAACGAT
CAAGGCGAGTTACATGATCCCCCATGTTGTGCAAAAAAGCGGTTAGCTCCTTCGGTCCTCCGATCGTTGT
CAGAAGTAAGTTGGCCGCAGTGTTATCACTCATGGTTATGGCAGCACTGCATAATTCTCTTACTGTCATG
CCATCCGTAAGATGCTTTTCTGTGACTGGTGAGTACTCAACCAAGTCATTCTGAGAATAGTGTATGCGGC
GACCGAGTTGCTCTTGCCCGGCGTCAATACGGGATAATACCGCGCCACATAGCAGAACTTTAAAAGTGCT
CATCATTGGAAAACGTTCTTCGGGGCGAAAACTCTCAAGGATCTTACCGCTGTTGAGATCCAGTTCGATG
TAACCCACTCGTGCACCCAACTGATCTTCAGCATCTTTTACTTTCACCAGCGTTTCTGGGTGAGCAAAAA
CAGGAAGGCAAAATGCCGCAAAAAAGGGAATAAGGGCGACACGGAAATGTTGAATACTCATACTCTTCCT
TTTTCAATATTATTGAAGCATTTATCAGGGTTATTGTCTCATGAGCGGATACATATTTGAATGTATTTAG
AAAAATAAACAAATAGGGGTTCCGCGCACATTTCCCCGAAAAGTGCCACCTGACGTCGACGGATCGGGAG
ATCTCCCGATCCCCTATGGTGCACTCTCAGTACAATCTGCTCTGATGCCGCATAGTTAAGCCAGTATCTG
CTCCCTGCTTGTGTGTTGGAGGTCGCTGAGTAGTGCGCGAGCAAAATTTAAGCTACAACAAGGCAAGGCT
TGACCGACAATTGCATGAAGAATCTGCTTAGGGTTAGGCGTTTTGCGCTGCTTCGCGATGTACGGGCCAG
ATATACGCG
