>Addgene plasmid #86873 | pcDNA5/FRT/TO-GRB2-GFP | depositor partial sequence | sequence record 175242 | CMV-F
AGCAGAGCTCTCCCTATCAGTGATAGAGATCTCCCTATCAGTGATAGAGATCGTCGACGAGCTCGTTTAG
TGAACCGTCAGATCGCCTGGAGACGCCATCCACGCTGTTTTGACCTCCATAGAAGACACCGGGACCGATC
CAGCCTCCGGACTCTAGCGTTTAAACTTAAGCTTGGTACCGAGCTCGGATCCCACCATGGAAGCCATCGC
CAAATATGACTTCAAAGCTACTGCAGACGACGAGCTGAGCTTCAAAAGGGGGGACATCCTCAAGGTTTTG
AACGAAGAATGTGATCAGAACTGGTACAAGGCAGAGCTTAATGGAAAAGACGGCTTCATTCCCAAGAACT
ACATAGAAATGAAACCACATCCGTGGTTTTTTGGCAAAATCCCCAGAGCCAAGGCAGAAGAAATGCTTAG
CAAACAGCGGCACGATGGGGCCTTTCTTATCCGAGAGAGTGAGAGCGCTCCTGGGGACTTCTCCCTCTCT
GTCAAGTTTGGAAACGATGTGCAGCACTTCAAGGTGCTCCGAGATGGAGCCGGGAAGTACTTCCTCTGGG
TGGTGAAGTTCAATTCTTTGAATGAGCTGGTGGATTATCACAGATCTACATCTGTCTCCAGAAACCAGCA
GATATTCCTGCGGGACATAGAACAGGTGCCACAGCAGCCGACATACGTCCAGGCCCTCTTTGACTTTGAT
CCCCAGGAGGATGGAGAGCTGGGCTTCCGCCGGGGAGATTTTATCCATGTCATGGATAACTCAGACCCCA
ACTGGTGGAAAGGAGCTTGCCACGGGCAGACCGGCATGTTTCCCCGCAATTATGTCACCCCCGTGAACCG
GAACGTCGATATCATGGTGAGCAAGGGCGAGGAGCTGTTCACCGGGGTGGTG
